Addgene plasmid #238246: pUC19_msfGFP-NPM1-repair-template for U2OS
Purpose: For knock-in msfGFP to NPM1 locus
Depositing lab: Denes Hnisz. Depositing organization: Max Planck Institute for Molecular Genetics. Publication: Probing condensate microenvironments with a micropeptide killswitch. Zhang Y, Stoppelkamp I, Fernandez-Pernas P, Allram M, Charman M, Magalhaes AP, Piedavent-Salomon M, Sommer G, Sung YC, Meyer K, Grams N, Halko E, Dongre S, Meierhofer D, Malszycki M, Ilik IA, Aktas T, Kraushar ML, Vastenhouw N, Weitzman MD, Grebien F, Niskanen H, Hnisz D. Nature. 2025 Jun 4. doi: 10.1038/s41586-025-09141-5. PubMed 40468084.
Backbone
  Vector backbone: pUC19
  Vector type: CRISPR
Growth in bacteria
  Bacterial resistance: Ampicillin, 100 μg/mL
  Growth temperature: 37°C
  Growth strain: DH5alpha
  Copy number: High Copy
Gene/Insert
  Gene/Insert name: NPM1
  Species: H. sapiens (human)
  Cloning method: Gibson Cloning
Terms and licenses: Academic/Nonprofit Terms; Industry Terms: Not Available to Industry
How to cite: pUC19_msfGFP-NPM1-repair-template for U2OS was a gift from Denes Hnisz (Addgene plasmid # 238246 ; http://n2t.net/addgene:238246 ; RRID:Addgene_238246)
