[The description below was written by a language model from this plasmid's Addgene catalogue record and pLannotate feature annotations shown in this document.]
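Description:
pUC19_msfGFP-NPM1-repair-template for U2OS is a homology-directed repair donor plasmid built on the pUC19 cloning backbone and catalogued as a CRISPR vector. It is intended to knock the monomeric superfolder GFP (msfGFP) coding sequence into the endogenous human NPM1 locus, with the name indicating use in U2OS cells. The 4.7 kb plasmid is propagated in E. coli at high copy from the pUC-type ColE1/pMB1 origin and selected with ampicillin through the bla (AmpR) gene and its native promoter. Remnants of the pUC19 lac region (a lacI fragment, CAP site, lac promoter and operator, a partial multiple cloning site and a truncated lacZα) flank the insert, consistent with Gibson assembly into the polylinker and disruption of lacZα.

The payload sits between these lac remnants. The automated annotation detects a roughly 700 bp GFP-family open reading frame, labelled as a SiriusGFP fragment by sequence similarity but corresponding to the msfGFP named in the record. It is followed shortly by a short stretch matching nucleophosmin coding sequence; this was matched to the mouse protein entry, although the catalogue lists the insert as human. This order suggests that GFP is placed upstream of, and probably fused to, the start of the NPM1 coding sequence, though the record does not explicitly state the tag position or any linker. The unannotated regions on either side of these features presumably represent NPM1 genomic homology arms. No mammalian promoter, selection cassette, guide RNA or Cas9 is annotated, so expression of the fusion would depend on the endogenous locus after integration, and the nuclease components must be supplied separately. The resulting tagged cells allow live imaging of endogenous nucleophosmin, a nucleolar protein, and the associated publication concerns the study of biomolecular condensates.
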