Features (pLannotate 1.2.2; 13 found; start..end, strand, type, name):
    400..492     +  CDS            lacI (fragment): lac repressor; lacI; The lac repressor binds to the lac operator to inhibit transcription in E. coli. This inhibition can be relieved by adding lactose or isopropyl-β-D-thiogalactopyranoside (IPTG).
    505..526     +  protein_bind   CAP binding site: CAP binding activates transcription in the presence of cAMP. E. coli catabolite activator protein
    541..571     +  promoter       lac promoter: promoter for the E. coli lac operon
    579..595     +  protein_bind   lac operator: The lac repressor binds to the lac operator to inhibit transcription in E. coli. This inhibition can be relieved by adding lactose or isopropyl-β-D-thiogalactopyranoside (IPTG). lac repressor encoded by lacI
    632..656     -  misc_feature   MCS (fragment): pUC18/19 multiple cloning site
   1356..2071    +  CDS            SiriusGFP (fragment): enhanced GFP (EGFP) derivative that exhibits robust folding and enhanced photostability (Zhong et al., 2019) mammalian codon-optimized
   2103..2159    +  CDS            Npm1 (fragment): NPM_MOUSE - Experimental evidence at protein level: Swiss-Prot protein existence level 1. Involved in diverse cellular processes such as ribosome biogenesis, centrosome duplication, protein chaperoning, histone assembly, cell proliferation, and regulation of tumor suppressors p53/TP53 and ARF. Binds ribosome presumably to drive ribosome nuclear export. Associated with nucleolar ribonucleoprotein structures and bind single-stranded nucleic acids. Acts as a chaperonin for the core histones H3, H2B and H4. Stimulates APEX1 endonuclease activity on apurinic/apyrimidinic (AP) double-stranded DNA bu
   2664..2821    +  CDS            lacZα (fragment): LacZα fragment of β-galactosidase; lacZ fragment
   2827..2926    -  misc_feature   bom (fragment): basis of mobility region from pBR322
   3028..3063    -  CDS            rop (fragment): Rop protein, which maintains plasmids at low copy number; rop
   3158..3262    +  promoter       AmpR promoter: bla
   3263..4123    +  CDS            AmpR: β-lactamase; bla; confers resistance to ampicillin, carbenicillin, and related antibiotics
   4294..217     +  rep_origin     ori (across the origin): high-copy-number ColE1/pMB1/pBR322/pUC origin of replication
>Addgene plasmid #238246 | pUC19_msfGFP-NPM1-repair-template for U2OS | addgene full sequence | sequence record 474568 | Addgene NGS Result
GAGATACCTACAGCGTGAGCTATGAGAAAGCGCCACGCTTCCCGAAGGGAGAAAGGCGGACAGGTATCCG
GTAAGCGGCAGGGTCGGAACAGGAGAGCGCACGAGGGAGCTTCCAGGGGGAAACGCCTGGTATCTTTATA
GTCCTGTCGGGTTTCGCCACCTCTGACTTGAGCGTCGATTTTTGTGATGCTCGTCAGGGGGGCGGAGCCT
ATGGAAAAACGCCAGCAACGCGGCCTTTTTACGGTTCCTGGCCTTTTGCTGGCCTTTTGCTCACATGTTC
TTTCCTGCGTTATCCCCTGATTCTGTGGATAACCGTATTACCGCCTTTGAGTGAGCTGATACCGCTCGCC
GCAGCCGAACGACCGAGCGCAGCGAGTCAGTGAGCGAGGAAGCGGAAGAGCGCCCAATACGCAAACCGCC
TCTCCCCGCGCGTTGGCCGATTCATTAATGCAGCTGGCACGACAGGTTTCCCGACTGGAAAGCGGGCAGT
GAGCGCAACGCAATTAATGTGAGTTAGCTCACTCATTAGGCACCCCAGGCTTTACACTTTATGCTTCCGG
CTCGTATGTTGTGTGGAATTGTGAGCGGATAACAATTTCACACAGGAAACAGCTATGACCATGATTACGC
CAAGCTTGCATGCCTGCAGGTCGACTAACTACATCTTTCCTTCCTAACAAAGAATAAGCCGCAATTCACT
CTCTCTGGCACCTGAACTTTGGGGTAACGATTAACTGCGATCCGAAGCCTTCAGGCAAGTAAAAAATTCC
TGAAGTGATTACGCCTGTTTGGAGGCTTGCAGGGCACTAGGGGATGGGGAAAGGTGAATCGAGGTGCTCT
CTGGCTCATTCGCAGCCGGCTAACCCGCCATATCTTACACAGCTAAGGGCTGCCGACGCCATTTTGCAGG
GTGGGCTGCGCAGACTCTTGGCGGGAGGCCGGCGCGCTTGAGCGGGAGAGGACGTGGAAGGGTTGGAGGT
GGGGAGTGCGCGTTACGACTGGAAAGCACGCGTGCGCACAGGCGACAGCAGCGGAGGGGTGGGGCCAGTG
TACGAGTGCGCGTGCTCGGTGGGAGCCCGCGGAGTACCTGGAAGGAGGTGGGGGCGAGGTAGAAAGGAGT
GGGGTTGAAAAGCGCTTGCGCAGGACGGCTACGGTACGGGGGTGGGAGGGCTTCGGAGCACGCGCGCGGA
GGCGGGACTTGGGAAGCGCTCGCGAGATCTTCAGGGTCTATATATAAGCGCGGGGAGCCTGCGTCCTTTC
CCTGGTGTGATTCCGTCCTGCGCGGTTGTTCTCTGGAGCAGCGTTCTTTTATCTCCGTCCGCCTTCTCTC
CTACCTAAGTGCGTGCCGCCACCCGATGGTGAGCAAGGGCGAGGAGCTGTTCACCGGGGTGGTGCCCATC
CTGGTCGAGCTGGACGGCGACGTAAACGGCCACAAGTTCAGCGTGCGCGGCGAGGGCGAGGGCGATGCCA
CCAACGGCAAGCTGACCCTGAAGTTCATCTGCACCACCGGCAAGCTGCCCGTGCCCTGGCCCACCCTCGT
GACCACCCTGACCTACGGCGTGCAGTGCTTCAGCCGCTACCCCGACCACATGAAGCAGCACGACTTCTTC
AAGTCCGCCATGCCCGAAGGCTACGTCCAGGAGCGCACCATCTCCTTCAAGGACGACGGCACCTACAAGA
CCCGCGCCGAGGTGAAGTTCGAGGGCGACACCCTGGTGAACCGCATCGAGCTGAAGGGCATCGACTTCAA
GGAGGACGGCAACATCCTGGGGCACAAGCTGGAGTACAACTTCAACAGCCACAACGTCTATATCACGGCC
GACAAGCAGAAGAACGGCATCAAGGCGAACTTCAAGATCCGCCACAACGTCGAGGACGGCAGCGTGCAGC
TCGCCGACCACTACCAGCAGAACACCCCCATCGGCGACGGCCCCGTGCTGCTGCCCGACAACCACTACCT
GAGCACCCAGTCCAAGCTGAGCAAAGACCCCAACGAGAAGCGCGATCACATGGTCCTGCTGGAGTTCGTG
ACCGCCGCCGGGATCACTCTCGGCATGGACGAGCTGTACAAAGGAGGAGGCGGATCCGGAGGCGGAGGAT
CCGAAGATTCGATGGACATGGACATGAGCCCCCTGAGGCCCCAGAACTATCTTTTCGGTAACTGCTGGGG
GTAGCTGGAGCGAGGCCGAGCGGGGCCTGGTGGCGGTGAGGGTGGGGGTGAGGGGCGGGAATCCGGCTGC
AACCGGGTCTGGTGGAGACCGCCAGACCGACGGGAGGCCTGAGCGGGTGGGAAGAGCTGCCTGAGCCCTG
GACCTGGAGGGATTGGAGCCGCGGGGGGAGCCGGTGGCGTGAAGGGGGAGGAGACGAGCGGCCTGAAGCG
TCTGGGGCGTGAGCGGTCCGAGGCCCGGGGCCTGAGGTAAAGTGGAACCGGCCGCCTGGAAGTTCGGCCT
TTGCCGGGGATACGTGGCGGAGCTCCAGGCGTGGTTTATTTTCTAACGGCGGTGGTTCATAGGCTTCTGA
TGCCAGGCCCCGGGTTGGTGGTCCTGGAGGCTGGGTTCACCGGGAAGCATGGGCCTGCTTGTTGGAGCGG
GTAGATGCACAGCCTGGCGTTATTCTGGCCTCAGAGCCTGGAGCTGCCGGACGTAGACTGGTACCGAGCT
CGAATTCACTGGCCGTCGTTTTACAACGTCGTGACTGGGAAAACCCTGGCGTTACCCAACTTAATCGCCT
TGCAGCACATCCCCCTTTCGCCAGCTGGCGTAATAGCGAAGAGGCCCGCACCGATCGCCCTTCCCAACAG
TTGCGCAGCCTGAATGGCGAATGGCGCCTGATGCGGTATTTTCTCCTTACGCATCTGTGCGGTATTTCAC
ACCGCATATGGTGCACTCTCAGTACAATCTGCTCTGATGCCGCATAGTTAAGCCAGCCCCGACACCCGCC
AACACCCGCTGACGCGCCCTGACGGGCTTGTCTGCTCCCGGCATCCGCTTACAGACAAGCTGTGACCGTC
TCCGGGAGCTGCATGTGTCAGAGGTTTTCACCGTCATCACCGAAACGCGCGAGACGAAAGGGCCTCGTGA
TACGCCTATTTTTATAGGTTAATGTCATGATAATAATGGTTTCTTAGACGTCAGGTGGCACTTTTCGGGG
AAATGTGCGCGGAACCCCTATTTGTTTATTTTTCTAAATACATTCAAATATGTATCCGCTCATGAGACAA
TAACCCTGATAAATGCTTCAATAATATTGAAAAAGGAAGAGTATGAGTATTCAACATTTCCGTGTCGCCC
TTATTCCCTTTTTTGCGGCATTTTGCCTTCCTGTTTTTGCTCACCCAGAAACGCTGGTGAAAGTAAAAGA
TGCTGAAGATCAGTTGGGTGCACGAGTGGGTTACATCGAACTGGATCTCAACAGCGGTAAGATCCTTGAG
AGTTTTCGCCCCGAAGAACGTTTTCCAATGATGAGCACTTTTAAAGTTCTGCTATGTGGCGCGGTATTAT
CCCGTATTGACGCCGGGCAAGAGCAACTCGGTCGCCGCATACACTATTCTCAGAATGACTTGGTTGAGTA
CTCACCAGTCACAGAAAAGCATCTTACGGATGGCATGACAGTAAGAGAATTATGCAGTGCTGCCATAACC
ATGAGTGATAACACTGCGGCCAACTTACTTCTGACAACGATCGGAGGACCGAAGGAGCTAACCGCTTTTT
TGCACAACATGGGGGATCATGTAACTCGCCTTGATCGTTGGGAACCGGAGCTGAATGAAGCCATACCAAA
CGACGAGCGTGACACCACGATGCCTGTAGCAATGGCAACAACGTTGCGCAAACTATTAACTGGCGAACTA
CTTACTCTAGCTTCCCGGCAACAATTAATAGACTGGATGGAGGCGGATAAAGTTGCAGGACCACTTCTGC
GCTCGGCCCTTCCGGCTGGCTGGTTTATTGCTGATAAATCTGGAGCCGGTGAGCGTGGGTCTCGCGGTAT
CATTGCAGCACTGGGGCCAGATGGTAAGCCCTCCCGTATCGTAGTTATCTACACGACGGGGAGTCAGGCA
ACTATGGATGAACGAAATAGACAGATCGCTGAGATAGGTGCCTCACTGATTAAGCATTGGTAACTGTCAG
ACCAAGTTTACTCATATATACTTTAGATTGATTTAAAACTTCATTTTTAATTTAAAAGGATCTAGGTGAA
GATCCTTTTTGATAATCTCATGACCAAAATCCCTTAACGTGAGTTTTCGTTCCACTGAGCGTCAGACCCC
GTAGAAAAGATCAAAGGATCTTCTTGAGATCCTTTTTTTCTGCGCGTAATCTGCTGCTTGCAAACAAAAA
AACCACCGCTACCAGCGGTGGTTTGTTTGCCGGATCAAGAGCTACCAACTCTTTTTCCGAAGGTAACTGG
CTTCAGCAGAGCGCAGATACCAAATACTGTTCTTCTAGTGTAGCCGTAGTTAGGCCACCACTTCAAGAAC
TCTGTAGCACCGCCTACATACCTCGCTCTGCTAATCCTGTTACCAGTGGCTGCTGCCAGTGGCGATAAGT
CGTGTCTTACCGGGTTGGACTCAAGACGATAGTTACCGGATAAGGCGCAGCGGTCGGGCTGAACGGGGGG
TTCGTGCACACAGCCCAGCTTGGAGCGAACGACCTACACCGAACT
